>Addgene plasmid #31469 | pTRETightBI-RY-HMGA2wt | addgene partial sequence | sequence record 36670 | mCherry-R 5'-TTGGTCACCTTCAGCTTGG-3'
GCCCTCGCCCTCGCCCTCGATCTCGAACTCGTGGCCGTTCACGGAGCCCTCCATGTGCACCTTGAAGCGC
ATGAACTCCTTGATGATGGCCATGTTATCCTCCTCGCCCTTGCTCACCATGACTTTACGCTTCTTTTTA
