>Addgene plasmid #31469 | pTRETightBI-RY-HMGA2wt | addgene partial sequence | sequence record 37697 | mCherry-F 5'-ccccgtaatgcagaagaaga-3'
GAGTCCCCGAGGAGGCGCCCTGAAGGGCGAGATCAAGCAGAGGCTGAAGCTGAAGGACGGCGGCCACTAC
GACGCTGAGGTCAAGACCACCTACAAGGCCAAGAAGCCCGTGCAGCTGCCCGGCGCCTACAACGTCAACA
TCAAGTTGGACATCACCTCCCACAACGAGGACTACACCATCGTGGAACAGTACGAACGCGCCGAGGGCCG
CCACTCCACCGGCGGCATGGACGAGCTGTACAAGTAAATCGATGGGGCGCCGACATTCAATTTCTACCTC
AGCATCAGTTGGATCTTTTGAAGGGAGAAGACACTGCAGTGACCAGTTATTCTTAACTGCCACGGTCTTT
CTACTTCCTGCGGGGTGGGGCGGGGGCGGGGCTGGGCGAGGGGCGGGGCCGGGGTGGGCGAAATCGCATA
ACCTTGAGAAGGACTATATTAATCACTTTGTAATCCCTTCACAGTCCCAGGTTTAGTGAAAAACTGCTGT
AAACACGGGGGACACAGTTTAACAATGCAACTTTTAATGACTGTTTTCTTTTTCCTTAACTTACTAATAG
TTTGTGGATCTGATAAGCAAGGGTGTGTGGTTGAAGAAAACCTCTGTGGTGGGCTTAATCAGTCACTACA
TGCAAACCCTAAACCGGCACCCTGGTGACCGGGGGCATTCGTATAAGAAAAGCATTGTGTGTGACTCTGT
GTCCACTCAGATGCCACCCCCACCATGATCATAGAAAATCTGCTTAGGACACCAAAGATGAGAACTAGAC
ACTACTCTCCTTTCTTTGTGTATAATCTTGTAGACACTTACTTGA
