[The description below was written by a language model from this plasmid's Addgene catalogue record.]
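Description:
pTRETightBI-RY-HMGA2wt is a mammalian expression plasmid built on the commercial pTRETightBI backbone, a bidirectional tetracycline-responsive vector in which a single Tet-regulated element drives two divergent transcription units. It is propagated in E. coli under ampicillin selection. The record does not give the origin of replication or copy number. It does note that the construct carries repeated SV40 polyadenylation sites, which are a recognised risk for recombination during bacterial growth.

The payload is a pair of fluorescent reporters, eYFP and mCherry, each carrying an N-terminal nuclear localisation signal so that fluorescence concentrates in the nucleus. The two reporters were inserted on either side of the bidirectional promoter by restriction cloning. According to the depositor's comments, the mCherry reporter is fused to the wild-type 3'UTR of murine Hmga2, which contains seven binding sites for the let-7 microRNA family. No such regulatory sequence is recorded for eYFP. Because both reporters are transcribed from the same inducible promoter, eYFP can presumably serve as an internal measure of transcriptional output in each cell, while mCherry reports the additional post-transcriptional repression imposed by let-7 acting through the Hmga2 UTR.

This two-colour design fits the associated study on how microRNAs generate thresholds in target gene expression, where the ratio of the two signals across a range of expression levels reveals the quantitative relationship between transcript abundance and miRNA-mediated silencing. Expression from a Tet-responsive promoter of this type requires a tetracycline-controlled transactivator supplied separately, which the record does not indicate is present on this plasmid. No feature table was supplied, so the exact arrangement of elements cannot be confirmed.
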