Addgene plasmid #31469: pTRETightBI-RY-HMGA2wt
Depositing lab: Phil Sharp. Depositing organization: Massachusetts Institute of Technology. Publication: MicroRNAs can generate thresholds in target gene expression. Mukherji S, Ebert MS, Zheng GX, Tsang JS, Sharp PA, van Oudenaarden A. Nat Genet. 2011 Aug 21;43(9):854-9. doi: 10.1038/ng.905. PubMed 21857679.
Backbone
  Vector backbone: pTRETightBI
  Backbone manufacturer: Clontech
  Backbone size w/o insert (bp): 2850
  Vector type: Mammalian Expression
Growth in bacteria
  Bacterial resistance: Ampicillin, 100 μg/mL
  Growth temperature: 30°C
  Growth strain: Top10
  Growth instructions: Grow TopTen cells at 30C instead of 37C to reduce risk of recombination at the SV40 pA sites.
  Copy number: Unknown
Gene/Insert
  Gene/Insert name: eYFP and mCherry
  Species: fluorescent proteins
  Insert size (bp): 740
  Tag / fusion protein: NLS (N terminal on insert)
  Cloning method: Restriction Enzyme; 5′ cloning site EcoRI, BamHI (not destroyed); 3′ cloning site NdeI, ClaI (not destroyed)
  Sequencing primers: 5′ n/a
Terms and licenses: Academic/Nonprofit Terms; Industry Terms: Not Available to Industry
Depositor comments: mCherry reporter fused to murine hmga2 3'UTR, containing seven binding sites for the miRNA family let-7
How to cite: pTRETightBI-RY-HMGA2wt was a gift from Phil Sharp (Addgene plasmid # 31469 ; http://n2t.net/addgene:31469 ; RRID:Addgene_31469)
